Addgene plasmid #201900: pcDNA3-ELMOD1-myc-His6
Purpose: Used for expression of human protein ELMOD1 in mammalian cells
Depositing lab: Richard Kahn. Depositing organization: Emory University.
Backbone
  Vector backbone: pCDNA3.1
  Backbone size w/o insert (bp): 5400
  Vector type: Mammalian Expression
Growth in bacteria
  Bacterial resistance: Ampicillin, 100 μg/mL
  Growth temperature: 37°C
  Growth strain: DH5alpha
  Copy number: High Copy
Gene/Insert
  Gene/Insert name: ELMOD1
  Species: H. sapiens (human)
  Entrez Gene: ELMOD1
  Tag / fusion protein: myc, 6xHis (C terminal on insert)
  Cloning method: Restriction Enzyme; 5′ cloning site unknown (unknown if destroyed)
Terms and licenses: Academic/Nonprofit Terms; Industry Terms: Not Available to Industry
How to cite: pcDNA3-ELMOD1-myc-His6 was a gift from Richard Kahn (Addgene plasmid # 201900 ; http://n2t.net/addgene:201900 ; RRID:Addgene_201900)
