[The description below was written by a language model from this plasmid's Addgene catalogue record and pLannotate feature annotations shown in this document.]
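Description:
pcDNA3-ELMOD1-myc-His6 is a mammalian expression plasmid built on a pcDNA3.1-type backbone for producing human ELMOD1 in cultured mammalian cells. It is maintained in E. coli through a high-copy ColE1/pUC-type origin and selected with ampicillin via the β-lactamase gene and its native promoter. An f1 origin is also present, allowing single-stranded DNA production. The sequenced plasmid is about 6.4 kb.

The ELMOD1 open reading frame sits downstream of the human cytomegalovirus immediate-early enhancer and promoter, which drive strong constitutive transcription, and upstream of the bovine growth hormone polyadenylation signal. A T7 promoter between the CMV promoter and the insert permits in vitro transcription and serves as a sequencing primer site. The catalogue entry states that the protein carries C-terminal myc and 6xHis tags. These are not annotated separately in the feature table, though the gap between the end of the annotated coding region and the poly(A) signal is consistent with such a tag segment. The automated annotation matched the insert to the mouse Elmod1 reference protein, whereas the catalogue lists the species as human; this probably reflects the closest database hit among conserved orthologues rather than the actual origin. ELMOD1 is described as a GTPase-activating protein for Arf-family GTPases such as ARL2, ARL3, ARF1 and ARF6.

A second cassette, with the SV40 enhancer/early promoter driving the neomycin phosphotransferase gene followed by the SV40 poly(A) signal, allows G418 selection of stable transfectants. Short annotated fragments (HIV-1 LTR, ble, lacI, bom) appear to be backbone remnants or partial matches. The tags support immunodetection and nickel-affinity purification of the expressed protein.
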