Features (pLannotate 1.2.2; 20 found; start..end, strand, type, name):
     28..80      -  misc_feature   bom (fragment): basis of mobility region from pBR322
    235..614     +  enhancer       CMV enhancer: human cytomegalovirus immediate early enhancer
    615..818     +  promoter       CMV promoter: human cytomegalovirus (CMV) immediate early promoter
    814..847     +  LTR            5' LTR (truncated) (fragment): truncated 5' long terminal repeat (LTR) from HIV-1
    863..881     +  promoter       T7 promoter: promoter for bacteriophage T7 RNA polymerase
    932..1909    +  CDS            Elmod1: ELMD1_MOUSE - Experimental evidence at protein level: Swiss-Prot protein existence level 1. Acts as a GTPase-activating protein (GAP) toward guanine nucleotide exchange factors like ARL2, ARL3, ARF1 and ARF6, but not for GTPases outside the Arf family. From Mus musculus (Mouse).
   2022..2246    +  polyA_signal   bGH poly(A) signal: bovine growth hormone polyadenylation signal
   2250..2271    +  promoter       SV40 promoter (fragment): SV40 enhancer and early promoter
   2292..2720    +  rep_origin     f1 ori (sequence partly withheld): f1 bacteriophage origin of replication; arrow indicates direction of (+) strand synthesis
   2734..3063    +  promoter       SV40 promoter: SV40 enhancer and early promoter
   3130..3921    +  CDS            neo: KKA2_KLEPN - Also known as kan, nptII. Experimental evidence at protein level: Swiss-Prot protein existence level 1. Resistance to kanamycin, neomycin, paromomycin, ribostamycin, butirosin and gentamicin B. From Klebsiella pneumoniae.
   3947..4105    +  CDS            ble (fragment): BLE_KLEPN - Experimental evidence at protein level: Swiss-Prot protein existence level 1. Binding protein with a strong affinity to the bleomycin family of antibiotics. Binds to CL990; an antimitotic-antibiotic compound. From Klebsiella pneumoniae.
   4100..4221    +  polyA_signal   SV40 poly(A) signal: SV40 polyadenylation signal
   4294..4310    -  protein_bind   lac operator: The lac repressor binds to the lac operator to inhibit transcription in E. coli. This inhibition can be relieved by adding lactose or isopropyl-β-D-thiogalactopyranoside (IPTG). lac repressor encoded by lacI
   4318..4348    -  promoter       lac promoter: promoter for the E. coli lac operon
   4363..4384    -  protein_bind   CAP binding site: CAP binding activates transcription in the presence of cAMP. E. coli catabolite activator protein
   4397..4489    -  CDS            lacI (fragment): lac repressor; lacI; The lac repressor binds to the lac operator to inhibit transcription in E. coli. This inhibition can be relieved by adding lactose or isopropyl-β-D-thiogalactopyranoside (IPTG).
   4672..5260    -  rep_origin     ori: high-copy-number ColE1/pMB1/pBR322/pUC origin of replication
   5431..6291    -  CDS            AmpR: β-lactamase; bla; confers resistance to ampicillin, carbenicillin, and related antibiotics
   6292..6396    -  promoter       AmpR promoter: bla
>Addgene plasmid #201900 | pcDNA3-ELMOD1-myc-His6 | addgene full sequence | sequence record 402535 | Addgene NGS Result
GACGGATCGGGAGATCTCCCGATCCCCTATGGTGCACTCTCAGTACAATCTGCTCTGATGCCGCATAGTT
AAGCCAGTATCTGCTCCCTGCTTGTGTGTTGGAGGTCGCTGAGTAGTGCGCGAGCAAAATTTAAGCTACA
ACAAGGCAAGGCTTGACCGACAATTGCATGAAGAATCTGCTTAGGGTTAGGCGTTTTGCGCTGCTTCGCG
ATGTACGGGCCAGATATACGCGTTGACATTGATTATTGACTAGTTATTAATAGTAATCAATTACGGGGTC
ATTAGTTCATAGCCCATATATGGAGTTCCGCGTTACATAACTTACGGTAAATGGCCCGCCTGGCTGACCG
CCCAACGACCCCCGCCCATTGACGTCAATAATGACGTATGTTCCCATAGTAACGCCAATAGGGACTTTCC
ATTGACGTCAATGGGTGGAGTATTTACGGTAAACTGCCCACTTGGCAGTACATCAAGTGTATCATATGCC
AAGTACGCCCCCTATTGACGTCAATGACGGTAAATGGCCCGCCTGGCATTATGCCCAGTACATGACCTTA
TGGGACTTTCCTACTTGGCAGTACATCTACGTATTAGTCATCGCTATTACCATGGTGATGCGGTTTTGGC
AGTACATCAATGGGCGTGGATAGCGGTTTGACTCACGGGGATTTCCAAGTCTCCACCCCATTGACGTCAA
TGGGAGTTTGTTTTGGCACCAAAATCAACGGGACTTTCCAAAATGTCGTAACAACTCCGCCCCATTGACG
CAAATGGGCGGTAGGCGTGTACGGTGGGAGGTCTATATAAGCAGAGCTCTCTGGCTAACTAGAGAACCCA
CTGCTTACTGGCTTATCGAAATTAATACGACTCACTATAGGGAGACCCAAGCTGGCTAGTTAAGCTTGGT
ACCGAGCTCGGATCCGCCACCATGAAGCACTTCCTGAGAATGTTGATCCAGGTATGCCTGTATTTTTACT
GTAAATTTCTGTGGCGCTGCCTGAAATTTGTAATGAGGAAGCTAACTGGAAGATGTGAACTACAACGGAT
CTGTTATAATACCAAGCCGGGAGCTTCTAGAACCATGAAAATCGAAACATCACTGAGGGATTCTAAAAGT
AAGCTGTTGCAGACTTCTGTGAGTGTTCACCCCGACGCTATTGAAAAAACTATAGAAGATATCATGGAAC
TGAAAAAAATTAATCCTGACGTAAATCCACAGCTGGGAATCTCTCTTCAGGCTTGCCTTCTGCAAATCGT
TGGGTACAGGAACCTTATTGCAGATGTGGAAAAACTGCGTAGAGAGGCCTATGATTCTGATAATCCCCAA
CATGAAGAAATGCTTTTGAAGTTATGGAAATTCTTGAAGCCCAATACTCCACTGGAATCTCGGATTTCTA
AGCAGTGGTGTGAAATTGGTTTCCAAGGTGATGATCCTAAAACAGACTTTCGAGGAATGGGACTTCTGGG
ACTGTACAATTTGCAGTATTTCGCGGAAAGGGATGCCACAGCAGCTCAGCAGGTCCTGTCTGACTCTCTT
CATCCGAAATGCAGCAAATTCAGCAAAGCAGAATGGGAGAAGAAAAGGATGGATAAGGCAATTGGGTACT
CATTTGCAATTGTGGGCATCAATATAACTGACCTGGCATATAATCTACTGGTCAGCGGAGCTCTAAAAAC
CCATTTCTACAATATCGCCCCAGAAGCTCCAACATTGTCTCACTTTCAGCAAACATTCTGCTACTTGATG
CATGAATTTCATAAGTTTTGGATCGAAGAGGACCCCATGGACATAATGGAATTTAATCGTGTGAGGGAGA
AATTCCGCAAGAGGATCATCAAACAGCTGCAGAACCCAGACATGGCGCTGTGCCCACATTTTGCTGCCTC
GGAAGGTTTAATCAACATGCTCGAGTCTAGAGGGCCCTTCGAACAAAAACTCATCTCAGAAGAGGATCTG
AATATGCATACCGGTCATCATCACCATCACCATTGAGTTTAAACCCGCTGATCAGCCTCGACTGTGCCTT
CTAGTTGCCAGCCATCTGTTGTTTGCCCCTCCCCCGTGCCTTCCTTGACCCTGGAAGGTGCCACTCCCAC
TGTCCTTTCCTAATAAAATGAGGAAATTGCATCGCATTGTCTGAGTAGGTGTCATTCTATTCTGGGGGGT
GGGGTGGGGCAGGACAGCAAGGGGGAGGATTGGGAAGACAATAGCAGGCATGCTGGGGATGCGGTGGGCT
CTATGGCTTCTGAGGCGGAAAGAACCAGCTGGGGCTCTAGGGGGTATCCCC
[124 nt withheld, positions 2292-2415]
C
[91 nt withheld, positions 2417-2507]
A
[49 nt withheld, positions 2509-2557]
CCTTTGACGTTGGAGTCCACGTTCTTT
[37 nt withheld, positions 2585-2621]
ACCCTATCTCGGTCTATTCTTTTGATTTATAAGGGATTTTGCCGATTTCGGCCTATTGGTTAAAAAATGA
GCTGATTTAACAAAAATTTAACGCGAATTAATTCTGTGGAATGTGTGTCAGTTAGGGTGTGGAAAGTCCC
CAGGCTCCCCAGCAGGCAGAAGTATGCAAAGCATGCATCTCAATTAGTCAGCAACCAGGTGTGGAAAGTC
CCCAGGCTCCCCAGCAGGCAGAAGTATGCAAAGCATGCATCTCAATTAGTCAGCAACCATAGTCCCGCCC
CTAACTCCGCCCATCCCGCCCCTAACTCCGCCCAGTTCCGCCCATTCTCCGCCCCATGGCTGACTAATTT
TTTTTATTTATGCAGAGGCCGAGGCCGCCTCTGCCTCTGAGCTATTCCAGAAGTAGTGAGGAGGCTTTTT
TGGAGGCCTAGGCTTTTGCAAAAAGCTCCCGGGAGCTTGTATATCCATTTTCGGATCTGATCAAGAGACA
GGATGAGGATCGTTTCGCATGATTGAACAAGATGGATTGCACGCAGGTTCTCCGGCCGCTTGGGTGGAGA
GGCTATTCGGCTATGACTGGGCACAACAGACAATCGGCTGCTCTGATGCCGCCGTGTTCCGGCTGTCAGC
GCAGGGGCGCCCGGTTCTTTTTGTCAAGACCGACCTGTCCGGTGCCCTGAATGAACTGCAGGACGAGGCA
GCGCGGCTATCGTGGCTGGCCACGACGGGCGTTCCTTGCGCAGCTGTGCTCGACGTTGTCACTGAAGCGG
GAAGGGACTGGCTGCTATTGGGCGAAGTGCCGGGGCAGGATCTCCTGTCATCTCACCTTGCTCCTGCCGA
GAAAGTATCCATCATGGCTGATGCAATGCGGCGGCTGCATACGCTTGATCCGGCTACCTGCCCATTCGAC
CACCAAGCGAAACATCGCATCGAGCGAGCACGTACTCGGATGGAAGCCGGTCTTGTCGATCAGGATGATC
TGGACGAAGAGCATCAGGGGCTCGCGCCAGCCGAACTGTTCGCCAGGCTCAAGGCGCGCATGCCCGACGG
CGAGGATCTCGTCGTGACCCATGGCGATGCCTGCTTGCCGAATATCATGGTGGAAAATGGCCGCTTTTCT
GGATTCATCGACTGTGGCCGGCTGGGTGTGGCGGACCGCTATCAGGACATAGCGTTGGCTACCCGTGATA
TTGCTGAAGAGCTTGGCGGCGAATGGGCTGACCGCTTCCTCGTGCTTTACGGTATCGCCGCTCCCGATTC
GCAGCGCATCGCCTTCTATCGCCTTCTTGACGAGTTCTTCTGAGCGGGACTCTGGGGTTCGCGAAATGAC
CGACCAAGCGACGCCCAACCTGCCATCACGAGATTTCGATTCCACCGCCGCCTTCTATGAAAGGTTGGGC
TTCGGAATCGTTTTCCGGGACGCCGGCTGGATGATCCTCCAGCGCGGGGATCTCATGCTGGAGTTCTTCG
CCCACCCCAACTTGTTTATTGCAGCTTATAATGGTTACAAATAAAGCAATAGCATCACAAATTTCACAAA
TAAAGCATTTTTTTCACTGCATTCTAGTTGTGGTTTGTCCAAACTCATCAATGTATCTTATCATGTCTGT
ATACCGTCGACCTCTAGCTAGAGCTTGGCGTAATCATGGTCATAGCTGTTTCCTGTGTGAAATTGTTATC
CGCTCACAATTCCACACAACATACGAGCCGGAAGCATAAAGTGTAAAGCCTGGGGTGCCTAATGAGTGAG
CTAACTCACATTAATTGCGTTGCGCTCACTGCCCGCTTTCCAGTCGGGAAACCTGTCGTGCCAGCTGCAT
TAATGAATCGGCCAACGCGCGGGGAGAGGCGGTTTGCGTATTGGGCGCTCTTCCGCTTCCTCGCTCACTG
ACTCGCTGCGCTCGGTCGTTCGGCTGCGGCGAGCGGTATCAGCTCACTCAAAGGCGGTAATACGGTTATC
CACAGAATCAGGGGATAACGCAGGAAAGAACATGTGAGCAAAAGGCCAGCAAAAGGCCAGGAACCGTAAA
AAGGCCGCGTTGCTGGCGTTTTTCCATAGGCTCCGCCCCCCTGACGAGCATCACAAAAATCGACGCTCAA
GTCAGAGGTGGCGAAACCCGACAGGACTATAAAGATACCAGGCGTTTCCCCCTGGAAGCTCCCTCGTGCG
CTCTCCTGTTCCGACCCTGCCGCTTACCGGATACCTGTCCGCCTTTCTCCCTTCGGGAAGCGTGGCGCTT
TCTCATAGCTCACGCTGTAGGTATCTCAGTTCGGTGTAGGTCGTTCGCTCCAAGCTGGGCTGTGTGCACG
AACCCCCCGTTCAGCCCGACCGCTGCGCCTTATCCGGTAACTATCGTCTTGAGTCCAACCCGGTAAGACA
CGACTTATCGCCACTGGCAGCAGCCACTGGTAACAGGATTAGCAGAGCGAGGTATGTAGGCGGTGCTACA
GAGTTCTTGAAGTGGTGGCCTAACTACGGCTACACTAGAAGAACAGTATTTGGTATCTGCGCTCTGCTGA
AGCCAGTTACCTTCGGAAAAAGAGTTGGTAGCTCTTGATCCGGCAAACAAACCACCGCTGGTAGCGGTGG
TTTTTTTGTTTGCAAGCAGCAGATTACGCGCAGAAAAAAAGGATCTCAAGAAGATCCTTTGATCTTTTCT
ACGGGGTCTGACGCTCAGTGGAACGAAAACTCACGTTAAGGGATTTTGGTCATGAGATTATCAAAAAGGA
TCTTCACCTAGATCCTTTTAAATTAAAAATGAAGTTTTAAATCAATCTAAAGTATATATGAGTAAACTTG
GTCTGACAGTTACCAATGCTTAATCAGTGAGGCACCTATCTCAGCGATCTGTCTATTTCGTTCATCCATA
GTTGCCTGACTCCCCGTCGTGTAGATAACTACGATACGGGAGGGCTTACCATCTGGCCCCAGTGCTGCAA
TGATACCGCGAGACCCACGCTCACCGGCTCCAGATTTATCAGCAATAAACCAGCCAGCCGGAAGGGCCGA
GCGCAGAAGTGGTCCTGCAACTTTATCCGCCTCCATCCAGTCTATTAATTGTTGCCGGGAAGCTAGAGTA
AGTAGTTCGCCAGTTAATAGTTTGCGCAACGTTGTTGCCATTGCTACAGGCATCGTGGTGTCACGCTCGT
CGTTTGGTATGGCTTCATTCAGCTCCGGTTCCCAACGATCAAGGCGAGTTACATGATCCCCCATGTTGTG
CAAAAAAGCGGTTAGCTCCTTCGGTCCTCCGATCGTTGTCAGAAGTAAGTTGGCCGCAGTGTTATCACTC
ATGGTTATGGCAGCACTGCATAATTCTCTTACTGTCATGCCATCCGTAAGATGCTTTTCTGTGACTGGTG
AGTACTCAACCAAGTCATTCTGAGAATAGTGTATGCGGCGACCGAGTTGCTCTTGCCCGGCGTCAATACG
GGATAATACCGCGCCACATAGCAGAACTTTAAAAGTGCTCATCATTGGAAAACGTTCTTCGGGGCGAAAA
CTCTCAAGGATCTTACCGCTGTTGAGATCCAGTTCGATGTAACCCACTCGTGCACCCAACTGATCTTCAG
CATCTTTTACTTTCACCAGCGTTTCTGGGTGAGCAAAAACAGGAAGGCAAAATGCCGCAAAAAAGGGAAT
AAGGGCGACACGGAAATGTTGAATACTCATACTCTTCCTTTTTCAATATTATTGAAGCATTTATCAGGGT
TATTGTCTCATGAGCGGATACATATTTGAATGTATTTAGAAAAATAAACAAATAGGGGTTCCGCGCACAT
TTCCCCGAAAAGTGCCACCTGACGTC
